LOCUS       Exported 823 bp ds-DNA linear SYN 18-MAY-2021
DEFINITION  synthetic linear DNA
ACCESSION   .
VERSION     .
KEYWORDS    pSAR-MT-beta-gal
SOURCE      synthetic DNA construct
  ORGANISM  synthetic DNA construct
REFERENCE   1 (bases 1 to 823)
  AUTHORS   Morin PJ, Vogelstein B, Kinzler KW
  TITLE     Apoptosis and APC in colorectal tumorigenesis.
  JOURNAL   Proc Natl Acad Sci U S A. 1996 Jul 23. 93(15):7950-4.
  PUBMED    8755583
REFERENCE   2 (bases 1 to 823)
  AUTHORS   .
  TITLE     Direct Submission
  JOURNAL   Exported May 18, 2021 from SnapGene Server 1.1.58
            http://www.snapgene.com
FEATURES             Location/Qualifiers
     source          1..823
                     /organism="synthetic DNA construct"
                     /mol_type="other DNA"
     primer_bind     complement(282..304)
                     /label=M13/pUC Forward
                     /note="In lacZ gene"
ORIGIN
        1 ttttggnaga ttcctcgagg atccggtggt ggtgcaaatc aaagaactgc tcctcagtgg
       61 atgttgcctt tacttctagg cctgtacgga agtgttactt ctgctctaaa agctgcggaa
      121 ttgtacccgc ggccgcaatt cccggggatc gaaagagcct gctaaagcaa aaaagaagtc
      181 accatgtcgt ttactttgac caacaagaac gtgattttcg ttgccggtct gggaggcatt
      241 ggtctggaca ccagcaagga gctgctcaag cgcgatcccg tcgttttaca acgtcgtgac
      301 tgggaaaacc ctggcgttac ccaacttaat cgccttgcag cacatccccc tttcgccagc
      361 tggcgtaata gcgaagaggc ccgcaccgat cgcccttccc aacagttgcg cagcctgaat
      421 ggcgaatggc gctttgcctg gtttccggca ccagaagcgg tgccggaaag ctggctggag
      481 tgcgatcttc ctgaggccga tactgtcgtc gtcccctcaa actggcagat gcacggttac
      541 gatgcgccca tctacaccaa cgtgacctat cccattacgg tcaatccnnc gtttgttccc
      601 acggagaatc cgacgggttg ttactcgctc acatttaatg ttgatgaang gngncttaca
      661 ggaaggccan acctgattat tttttgatgg cnttaactcg gcgtttcatc tgtggggaca
      721 nngggcgctg ggtcggttac cgccagaaan gcctttngcc gtctgatttg actgagcnat
      781 tttncccncg gaaaaacccc tccgggtatg ggctccctga ata
//
