[The description below was written by a language model from this plasmid's Addgene catalogue record and the feature table of its GenBank file.]
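Description:
pSAR-MT-beta-gal is a mammalian expression plasmid built on the pSAR-MT backbone and carrying a beta-galactosidase insert. The insert was placed by restriction cloning into a BamHI site, and BamHI sites are retained at both the 5′ and 3′ junctions, so the fragment can in principle be released with that single enzyme. Because the same site flanks both ends, cloning was non-directional, and the record does not state how orientation was confirmed. In bacteria the plasmid is selected with ampicillin and is listed as high copy. The specific origin of replication is not given.

The record does not name the promoter, polyadenylation signal or any mammalian selection marker. The backbone name suggests a metallothionein ("MT") promoter and possibly scaffold attachment region ("SAR") elements, which would fit an inducible expression system, but this is an inference from the name only. The source species of the beta-galactosidase gene is also not recorded. No tags or fusion partners are listed.

The available sequence record covers only an 823 bp linear portion of the plasmid. Its sole annotation is an M13/pUC forward primer binding site on the complementary strand, noted as lying within lacZ sequence. It therefore says nothing about the overall architecture or regulatory elements. The associated publication concerns apoptosis and APC in colorectal tumorigenesis. In that context, a beta-galactosidase version of the expression vector would plausibly serve as a reporter or a control construct alongside a gene of interest in the same backbone, although the record does not state its purpose explicitly.
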