Addgene plasmid #16486: pSAR-MT-beta-gal
Depositing lab: Bert Vogelstein. Depositing organization: Johns Hopkins University and School of Medicine. Publication: Apoptosis and APC in colorectal tumorigenesis. Morin PJ, Vogelstein B, Kinzler KW. Proc Natl Acad Sci U S A. 1996 Jul 23. 93(15):7950-4. 10.1073/pnas.93.15.7950 PubMed 8755583.
Backbone
  Vector backbone: pSAR-MT
  Vector type: Mammalian Expression
Growth in bacteria
  Bacterial resistance: Ampicillin, 100 μg/mL
  Growth temperature: 37°C
  Growth strain: DH5alpha
  Copy number: High Copy
Gene/Insert
  Gene/Insert name: beta-galactosidase
  Cloning method: Restriction Enzyme; 5′ cloning site BamHI (not destroyed); 3′ cloning site BamHI (not destroyed)
  Sequencing primers: 5′ na
Terms and licenses: Academic/Nonprofit Terms; Industry Terms: Not Available to Industry
How to cite: pSAR-MT-beta-gal was a gift from Bert Vogelstein (Addgene plasmid # 16486 ; http://n2t.net/addgene:16486 ; RRID:Addgene_16486)
